Addgene plasmid #37864: MSCV-N BKV ER
Depositing lab: Karl Munger. Depositing organization: Brigham and Women's Hospital. Publication: Interpreting cancer genomes using systematic host network perturbations by tumour virus proteins. Rozenblatt-Rosen O, Deo RC, Padi M, Adelmant G, Calderwood MA, Rolland T, Grace M, Dricot A, Askenazi M, Tavares M, Pevzner SJ, Abderazzaq F, Byrdsong D, Carvunis AR, Chen AA, Cheng J, Correll M, Duarte M, Fan C, Feltkamp MC, Ficarro SB, Franchi R, Garg BK, Gulbahce N, Hao T, Holthaus AM, James R, Korkhin A, Litovchick L, Mar JC, Pak TR, Rabello S, Rubio R, Shen Y, Singh S, Spangle JM, Tasan M, Wanamaker S, Webber JT, Roecklein-Canfield J, Johannsen E, Barabasi AL, Beroukhim R, Kieff E, Cusick ME, Hill DE, Munger K, Marto JA, Quackenbush J, Roth FP, DeCaprio JA, Vidal M. Nature. 2012 Jul 26;487(7408):491-5. 10.1038/nature11288 PubMed 22810586.
Backbone
  Vector backbone: MSCV-N FLAGHA
  Backbone size w/o insert (bp): 8162
  Total vector size (bp): 9085
  Vector type: Mammalian Expression, Retroviral
  Selectable markers: Puromycin
Growth in bacteria
  Bacterial resistance: Ampicillin, 100 μg/mL
  Growth temperature: 37°C
  Growth strain: DH5alpha
  Copy number: Low Copy
Gene/Insert
  Gene/Insert name: BKV ER (alt names: BK polyomavirus Large T (truncated); BK polymavirus Small T; BKPyVgp5 and BKPyVgp6)
  Species: BK polyomavirus
  Insert size (bp): 1000
  Entrez Gene: BKPyVgp5 (a.k.a. BKPyVgp5); BKPyVgp6 (a.k.a. BKPyVgp6)
  Promoter: PKG
  Tag / fusion protein: Flag (N terminal on backbone); HA (N terminal on backbone)
  Cloning method: Gateway Cloning
  Sequencing primers: 5′ LXSN 5'; 3′ MSCV-N seq. rev
Resource information
  A portion of this plasmid was derived from a plasmid made by: James DeCaprio lab
Terms and licenses: Academic/Nonprofit Terms; Industry Terms: Not Available to Industry
Depositor comments: There is a splice site in the DNA to make a truncated Lg T (348bp), as well as a full length small T, both tagged at N-terminal end. The small and Lg T seqences overlap for the first 242 bp. (genome entry, BKV, strain UT: https://www.ncbi.nlm.nih.gov/nucleotide/83415612?report=genbank&log$=nuclalign&blast_rank=4&RID=53X3T5WA016 ) Both proteins are seen when this construct is expressed in cells.
How to cite: MSCV-N BKV ER was a gift from Karl Munger (Addgene plasmid # 37864 ; http://n2t.net/addgene:37864 ; RRID:Addgene_37864)
