[The description below was written by a language model from this plasmid's Addgene catalogue record.]
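Description:
MSCV-N BKV ER is a murine stem cell virus (MSCV)-based retroviral vector for mammalian expression, built on the MSCV-N FLAGHA backbone, which supplies tandem Flag and HA epitopes at the N terminus of whatever open reading frame is introduced. The insert was transferred by Gateway recombination. The plasmid is about 9.1 kb in total, is maintained in E. coli as a low-copy plasmid under ampicillin selection, and carries a puromycin marker for selecting transduced or transfected mammalian cells. The record lists the promoter as "PKG", probably the PGK promoter. It does not say whether this element drives the insert or the puromycin cassette. In MSCV vectors generally, the viral LTR transcribes the gene of interest, but no feature table is available here to confirm the arrangement.

The payload is a roughly 1 kb segment of the BK polyomavirus early region (ER), corresponding to the viral genes BKPyVgp5 and BKPyVgp6. The fragment retains a splice site, so a single construct gives rise to two products: full-length small T antigen and a truncated form of large T antigen with a 348 bp coding sequence. The two coding sequences share their first 242 bp, so both proteins carry the same N-terminal Flag-HA tag, and the depositor notes that both are detected when the construct is expressed in cells.

The dual tag suits tandem affinity purification and immunodetection of the viral proteins and their host binding partners. This fits the associated study, which systematically examined how tumour virus proteins perturb host cell networks. Retroviral delivery with puromycin selection allows stable cell populations expressing the BK early proteins to be generated.
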