>Addgene plasmid #37864 | MSCV-N BKV ER | addgene partial sequence | sequence record 49892 | pLXSN-5
TCACTCCTTCTCTGGCGCCGGAATTAGATCTGCCACCATGGACTACAAGGATGACGATGACAAGCTCGAT
GGAGGATACCCATACGATGTTCCAGATTACGCTGCTCGAGGTTATCAAACAAGTTTGTACAAAAAAGCAG
GCATGGATAAAGTTCTTAACAGGGAAGAATCCATGGAGCTCATGGACCTTTTAGGCCTTGAAAGAGCTGC
CTGGGGAAATCTTCCCTTAATGAGAAAAGCTTATTTAAGGAAGTGTAAGGAATTTCACCCTGACAAAGGG
GGCGACGAGGATAAAATGAAGAGAATGAATACTTTGTATAAAAAAATGGAGCAGGATGTAAAGGTAGCTC
ATCAGCCTGATTTTGGAACCTGGAGTAGCTCAGAGGTTTGTGCTGATTTTCCTCTTTGCCCAGATACCCT
GTACTGCAAGGAATGGCCTATTTGTTCCAAAAAGCCTTCTGTGCACTGCCCTTGCATGCTATGTCAGCTT
AGATTAAGGCATTTAAATAGAAAATTTTTAAGAAAAGAGCCCTTGGTTTGGATAGATTGCTACTGCATTG
ACTGCTTCACACAGTGGTTTGGCTTAGACCTAACTGAAGAAACTCTGCAATGGTGGGTCCAAATAATTGG
AGAAACTCCCTTCAGAGATCTAAAGCTTTAAGGTAACTAACTTATATTTAGATAAATAATAAAATATTAA
AAGGCCCTAAGTAATTATTTTTTTTATAGGTGCCAACCTATGGAACAGAAGAGTGGGAGTCCTGGTGGAG
TTCCTTTAATGAAAAATGGGATGAAGATTTATTTT
