>Addgene plasmid #37864 | MSCV-N BKV ER | addgene partial sequence | sequence record 51377 | MSCV_N_rev2 5'-aaagacccctaggaatgctcg-3'
AAAGACGGCAATATGGTGGAAAATAACATATAGACAAACGCACACCGGCCTTATTCCAAGCGGCTTCGGC
CAGTAACGTTAGGGGGGGGGGGCGGAATTCGTTATCGAACCACTTTGTACAAGAAAGCTGGGTCTTATTT
TGGGGGTGGTGTTGAGTGTTGAGAATCTGCTGTTGCTTCTTCATCACTGGCAAACATATCTTCATGGCAA
AATAAATCTTCATCCCATTTTTCATTAAAGGAACTCCACCAGGACTCCCACTCTTCTGTTCCATAGGTTG
GCACCTATAAAAAAAATAATTACTTAGGGCCTTTTAATATTTTATTATTTATCTAAATATAAGTTAGTTA
CCTTAAAGCTTTAGATCTCTGAAGGGAGTTTCTCCAATTATTTGGACCCACCATTGCAGAGTTTCTTCAG
TTAGGTCTAAGCCAAACCACTGTGTGAAGCAGTCAATGCAGTAGCAATCTATCCAAACCAAGGGCTCTTT
TCTTAAAAATTTTCTATTTAAATGCCTTAATCTAAGCTGACATAGCATGCAAGGGCAGTGCACAGAAGGC
TTTTTGGAACAAATAGGCCATTCCTTGCAGTACAGGGTATCTGGGCAAAGAGGAAAATCAGCACAAACCT
CTGAGCTACTCCAGGTTCCAAAATCAGGCTGATGAGCTACCTTTACATCCTGCTCCATTTTTTTATACAA
AGTATTCATTCTCTTCATTTTATCCTCGTCGCCCCCTTTGTCAG
